>Addgene plasmid #120007 | pMaCTag-28 | depositor full sequence | sequence record 228033 | pMaCTag-28 sequence 3014 bps
GAACGCGGCCGCCAGCTGAAGCTTCGTACGTCAGGTGGAGGAGGTAGTGGCGGAGGCGGATCCTACCCAT
ACGATGTTCCTGACTATGCGGGCTATCCCTATGACGTCCCGGACTATGCAGGATCCTATCCATATGACGT
TCCAGATTACGCTTGAACTAGTAACTTGTTTATTGCAGCTTATAATGGTTACAAATAAAGCAATAGCATC
ACAAATTTCACAAATAAAGCATTTTTTTCACTGCATTCTAGTTGTGGTTTGTCCAAACTCATCAATGTAT
CTTAGTCGATATAACTTCGTATAGCATACATTATACGAAGTTATGTCGAGGAGGGCCTATTTCCCATGAT
TCCTTCATATTTGCATATACGATACAAGGCTGTTAGAGAGATAATTGGAATTAATTTGACTGTAAACACA
AAGATATTAGTACAAAATACGTGACGTAGAAAGTAATAATTTCTTGGGTAGTTTGCAGTTTTAAAATTAT
GTTTTAAAATGGACTATCATATGCTTACCGTAACTTGAAAGTATTTCGATTTCTTGGCTTTATATATCTT
GTGGAAAGGACGAAACACCGATAACTTCGTATAGCATACATTATACGAAGTTATGGTACCGATGCAGCTA
GCCCGCGGATCTGCCGGTCTCCCTATAGTGAGTCGTATTAATTTCGATAAGCCAGGTTAACCTGCATTAA
TGAATCGGCCAACGCGCGGGGAGAGGCGGTTTGCGTATTGGGCGCTCTTCCGCTTCCTCGCTCACTGACT
CGCTGCGCTCGGTCGTTCGGCTGCGGCGAGCGGTATCAGCTCACTCAAAGGCGGTAATACGGTTATCCAC
AGAATCAGGGGATAACGCAGGAAAGAACATGTGAGCAAAAGGCCAGCAAAAGGCCAGGAACCGTAAAAAG
GCCGCGTTGCTGGCGTTTTTCCATAGGCTCCGCCCCCCTGACGAGCATCACAAAAATCGACGCTCAAGTC
AGAGGTGGCGAAACCCGACAGGACTATAAAGATACCAGGCGTTTCCCCCTGGAAGCTCCCTCGTGCGCTC
TCCTGTTCCGACCCTGCCGCTTACCGGATACCTGTCCGCCTTTCTCCCTTCGGGAAGCGTGGCGCTTTCT
CAATGCTCACGCTGTAGGTATCTCAGTTCGGTGTAGGTCGTTCGCTCCAAGCTGGGCTGTGTGCACGAAC
CCCCCGTTCAGCCCGACCGCTGCGCCTTATCCGGTAACTATCGTCTTGAGTCCAACCCGGTAAGACACGA
CTTATCGCCACTGGCAGCAGCCACTGGTAACAGGATTAGCAGAGCGAGGTATGTAGGCGGTGCTACAGAG
TTCTTGAAGTGGTGGCCTAACTACGGCTACACTAGAAGGACAGTATTTGGTATCTGCGCTCTGCTGAAGC
CAGTTACCTTCGGAAAAAGAGTTGGTAGCTCTTGATCCGGCAAACAAACCACCGCTGGTAGCGGTGGTTT
TTTTGTTTGCAAGCAGCAGATTACGCGCAGAAAAAAAGGATCTCAAGAAGATCCTTTGATCTTTTCTACG
GGGTCTGACGCTCAGTGGAACGAAAACTCACGTTAAGGGATTTTGGTCATGAGATTATCAAAAAGGATCT
TCACCTAGATCCTTTTAAATTAAAAATGAAGTTTTAAATCAATCTAAAGTATATATGAGTAAACTTGGTC
TGACAGTTACCAATGCTTAATCAGTGAGGCACCTATCTCAGCGATCTGTCTATTTCGTTCATCCATAGTT
GCCTGACTCCCCGTCGTGTAGATAACTACGATACGGGAGGGCTTACCATCTGGCCCCAGTGCTGCAATGA
TACCGCGAGACCCACGCTCACCGGCTCCAGATTTATCAGCAATAAACCAGCCAGCCGGAAGGGCCGAGCG
CAGAAGTGGTCCTGCAACTTTATCCGCCTCCATCCAGTCTATTAATTGTTGCCGGGAAGCTAGAGTAAGT
AGTTCGCCAGTTAATAGTTTGCGCAACGTTGTTGCCATTGCTACAGGCATCGTGGTGTCACGCTCGTCGT
TTGGTATGGCTTCATTCAGCTCCGGTTCCCAACGATCAAGGCGAGTTACATGATCCCCCATGTTGTGCAA
AAAAGCGGTTAGCTCCTTCGGTCCTCCGATCGTTGTCAGAAGTAAGTTGGCCGCAGTGTTATCACTCATG
GTTATGGCAGCACTGCATAATTCTCTTACTGTCATGCCATCCGTAAGATGCTTTTCTGTGACTGGTGAGT
ACTCAACCAAGTCATTCTGAGAATAGTGTATGCGGCGACCGAGTTGCTCTTGCCCGGCGTCAATACGGGA
TAATACCGCGCCACATAGCAGAACTTTAAAAGTGCTCATCATTGGAAAACGTTCTTCGGGGCGAAAACTC
TCAAGGATCTTACCGCTGTTGAGATCCAGTTCGATGTAACCCACTCGTGCACCCAACTGATCTTCAGCAT
CTTTTACTTTCACCAGCGTTTCTGGGTGAGCAAAAACAGGAAGGCAAAATGCCGCAAAAAAGGGAATAAG
GGCGACACGGAAATGTTGAATACTCATACTCTTCCTTTTTCAATATTATTGAAGCATTTATCAGGGTTAT
TGTCTCATGAGCGGATACATATTTGAATGTATTTAGAAAAATAAACAAATAGGGGTTCCGCGCACATTTC
CCCGAAAAGTGCCACCTGACGTCTAAGAAACCATTATTATCATGACATTAACCTATAAAAATAGGCGTAT
CACGAGGCCCTTTCGTCTCGCGCGTTTCGGTGATGACGGTGAAAACCTCTGACACATGCAGCTCCCGGAG
ACGGTCACAGCTTGTCTGTAAGCGGATGCCGGGAGCAGACAAGCCCGTCAGGGCGCGTCAGCGGGTGTTG
GCGGGTGTCGGGGCTGGCTTAACTATGCGGCATCAGAGCAGATTGTACTGAGAGTGCACCATATGGACAT
ATTGTCGTTAGAACGCGGCTACAATTAATACATAACCTTATGTATCATACACATACGATTTAGGTGACAC
TATA
Features (pLannotate 1.2.2; 13 found; start..end, strand, type, name):
     64..153     +  CDS            3xHA: three tandem HA epitope tags
    163..284     +  polyA_signal   SV40 poly(A) signal: SV40 polyadenylation signal
    291..324     +  protein_bind   loxP: Cre-mediated recombination occurs in the 8-bp core sequence (GCATACAT). Cre recombinase
    331..571     +  promoter       U6 promoter: RNA polymerase III promoter for human U6 snRNA
    581..614     +  protein_bind   loxP: Cre-mediated recombination occurs in the 8-bp core sequence (GCATACAT). Cre recombinase
    652..670     -  promoter       T7 promoter: promoter for bacteriophage T7 RNA polymerase
    692..745     -  CDS            lacI (fragment): lac repressor; lacI; The lac repressor binds to the lac operator to inhibit transcription in E. coli. This inhibition can be relieved by adding lactose or isopropyl-β-D-thiogalactopyranoside (IPTG).
    928..1516    -  rep_origin     ori: high-copy-number ColE1/pMB1/pBR322/pUC origin of replication
   1687..2547    -  CDS            AmpR: β-lactamase; bla; confers resistance to ampicillin, carbenicillin, and related antibiotics
   2548..2652    -  promoter       AmpR promoter: bla
   2747..2782    +  CDS            rop (fragment): Rop protein, which maintains plasmids at low copy number; rop
   2884..2935    +  misc_feature   bom (fragment): basis of mobility region from pBR322
   2998..2       +  promoter       SP6 promoter (across the origin): promoter for bacteriophage SP6 RNA polymerase
