>Addgene plasmid #120007 | pMaCTag-28 | addgene full sequence | sequence record 232604 | Addgene NGS Result
ATTTAGGTGACACTATAGAACGCGGCCGCCAGCTGAAGCTTCGTACGTCAGGTGGAGGAGGTAGTGGCGG
AGGCGGATCCTACCCATACGATGTTCCTGACTATGCGGGCTATCCCTATGACGTCCCGGACTATGCAGGA
TCCTATCCATATGACGTTCCAGATTACGCTTGAACTAGTAACTTGTTTATTGCAGCTTATAATGGTTACA
AATAAAGCAATAGCATCACAAATTTCACAAATAAAGCATTTTTTTCACTGCATTCTAGTTGTGGTTTGTC
CAAACTCATCAATGTATCTTAGTCGATATAACTTCGTATAGCATACATTATACGAAGTTATGTCGAGGAG
GGCCTATTTCCCATGATTCCTTCATATTTGCATATACGATACAAGGCTGTTAGAGAGATAATTGGAATTA
ATTTGACTGTAAACACAAAGATATTAGTACAAAATACGTGACGTAGAAAGTAATAATTTCTTGGGTAGTT
TGCAGTTTTAAAATTATGTTTTAAAATGGACTATCATATGCTTACCGTAACTTGAAAGTATTTCGATTTC
TTGGCTTTATATATCTTGTGGAAAGGACGAAACACCGATAACTTCGTATAGCATACATTATACGAAGTTA
TGGTACCGATGCAGCTAGCCCGCGGATCTGCCGGTCTCCCTATAGTGAGTCGTATTAATTTCGATAAGCC
AGGTTAACCTGCATTAATGAATCGGCCAACGCGCGGGGAGAGGCGGTTTGCGTATTGGGCGCTCTTCCGC
TTCCTCGCTCACTGACTCGCTGCGCTCGGTCGTTCGGCTGCGGCGAGCGGTATCAGCTCACTCAAAGGCG
GTAATACGGTTATCCACAGAATCAGGGGATAACGCAGGAAAGAACATGTGAGCAAAAGGCCAGCAAAAGG
CCAGGAACCGTAAAAAGGCCGCGTTGCTGGCGTTTTTCCATAGGCTCCGCCCCCCTGACGAGCATCACAA
AAATCGACGCTCAAGTCAGAGGTGGCGAAACCCGACAGGACTATAAAGATACCAGGCGTTTCCCCCTGGA
AGCTCCCTCGTGCGCTCTCCTGTTCCGACCCTGCCGCTTACCGGATACCTGTCCGCCTTTCTCCCTTCGG
GAAGCGTGGCGCTTTCTCATAGCTCACGCTGTAGGTATCTCAGTTCGGTGTAGGTCGTTCGCTCCAAGCT
GGGCTGTGTGCACGAACCCCCCGTTCAGCCCGACCGCTGCGCCTTATCCGGTAACTATCGTCTTGAGTCC
AACCCGGTAAGACACGACTTATCGCCACTGGCAGCAGCCACTGGTAACAGGATTAGCAGAGCGAGGTATG
TAGGCGGTGCTACAGAGTTCTTGAAGTGGTGGCCTAACTACGGCTACACTAGAAGAACAGTATTTGGTAT
CTGCGCTCTGCTGAAGCCAGTTACCTTCGGAAAAAGAGTTGGTAGCTCTTGATCCGGCAAACAAACCACC
GCTGGTAGCGGTGGTTTTTTTGTTTGCAAGCAGCAGATTACGCGCAGAAAAAAAGGATCTCAAGAAGATC
CTTTGATCTTTTCTACGGGGTCTGACGCTCAGTGGAACGAAAACTCACGTTAAGGGATTTTGGTCATGAG
ATTATCAAAAAGGATCTTCACCTAGATCCTTTTAAATTAAAAATGAAGTTTTAAATCAATCTAAAGTATA
TATGAGTAAACTTGGTCTGACAGTTACCAATGCTTAATCAGTGAGGCACCTATCTCAGCGATCTGTCTAT
TTCGTTCATCCATAGTTGCCTGACTCCCCGTCGTGTAGATAACTACGATACGGGAGGGCTTACCATCTGG
CCCCAGTGCTGCAATGATACCGCGAGACCCACGCTCACCGGCTCCAGATTTATCAGCAATAAACCAGCCA
GCCGGAAGGGCCGAGCGCAGAAGTGGTCCTGCAACTTTATCCGCCTCCATCCAGTCTATTAATTGTTGCC
GGGAAGCTAGAGTAAGTAGTTCGCCAGTTAATAGTTTGCGCAACGTTGTTGCCATTGCTACAGGCATCGT
GGTGTCACGCTCGTCGTTTGGTATGGCTTCATTCAGCTCCGGTTCCCAACGATCAAGGCGAGTTACATGA
TCCCCCATGTTGTGCAAAAAAGCGGTTAGCTCCTTCGGTCCTCCGATCGTTGTCAGAAGTAAGTTGGCCG
CAGTGTTATCACTCATGGTTATGGCAGCACTGCATAATTCTCTTACTGTCATGCCATCCGTAAGATGCTT
TTCTGTGACTGGTGAGTACTCAACCAAGTCATTCTGAGAATAGTGTATGCGGCGACCGAGTTGCTCTTGC
CCGGCGTCAATACGGGATAATACCGCGCCACATAGCAGAACTTTAAAAGTGCTCATCATTGGAAAACGTT
CTTCGGGGCGAAAACTCTCAAGGATCTTACCGCTGTTGAGATCCAGTTCGATGTAACCCACTCGTGCACC
CAACTGATCTTCAGCATCTTTTACTTTCACCAGCGTTTCTGGGTGAGCAAAAACAGGAAGGCAAAATGCC
GCAAAAAAGGGAATAAGGGCGACACGGAAATGTTGAATACTCATACTCTTCCTTTTTCAATATTATTGAA
GCATTTATCAGGGTTATTGTCTCATGAGCGGATACATATTTGAATGTATTTAGAAAAATAAACAAATAGG
GGTTCCGCGCACATTTCCCCGAAAAGTGCCACCTGACGTCTAAGAAACCATTATTATCATGACATTAACC
TATAAAAATAGGCGTATCACGAGGCCCTTTCGTCTCGCGCGTTTCGGTGATGACGGTGAAAACCTCTGAC
ACATGCAGCTCCCGGAGACGGTCACAGCTTGTCTGTAAGCGGATGCCGGGAGCAGACAAGCCCGTCAGGG
CGCGTCAGCGGGTGTTGGCGGGTGTCGGGGCTGGCTTAACTATGCGGCATCAGAGCAGATTGTACTGAGA
GTGCACCATATGGACATATTGTCGTTAGAACGCGGCTACAATTAATACATAACCTTATGTATCATACACA
TACG
Features (pLannotate 1.2.2; 13 found; start..end, strand, type, name):
      1..19      +  promoter       SP6 promoter: promoter for bacteriophage SP6 RNA polymerase
     81..170     +  CDS            3xHA: three tandem HA epitope tags
    180..301     +  polyA_signal   SV40 poly(A) signal: SV40 polyadenylation signal
    308..341     +  protein_bind   loxP: Cre-mediated recombination occurs in the 8-bp core sequence (GCATACAT). Cre recombinase
    348..588     +  promoter       U6 promoter: RNA polymerase III promoter for human U6 snRNA
    598..631     +  protein_bind   loxP: Cre-mediated recombination occurs in the 8-bp core sequence (GCATACAT). Cre recombinase
    669..687     -  promoter       T7 promoter: promoter for bacteriophage T7 RNA polymerase
    709..762     -  CDS            lacI (fragment): lac repressor; lacI; The lac repressor binds to the lac operator to inhibit transcription in E. coli. This inhibition can be relieved by adding lactose or isopropyl-β-D-thiogalactopyranoside (IPTG).
    945..1533    -  rep_origin     ori: high-copy-number ColE1/pMB1/pBR322/pUC origin of replication
   1704..2564    -  CDS            AmpR: β-lactamase; bla; confers resistance to ampicillin, carbenicillin, and related antibiotics
   2565..2669    -  promoter       AmpR promoter: bla
   2764..2799    +  CDS            rop (fragment): Rop protein, which maintains plasmids at low copy number; rop
   2901..2952    +  misc_feature   bom (fragment): basis of mobility region from pBR322
