[The description below was written by a language model from this plasmid's Addgene catalogue record and pLannotate feature annotations shown in this document.]
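Description:
pMaCTag-28 is a small (about 3.0 kb) PCR-template plasmid built on the pFA6a backbone, intended as a source of a tagging cassette rather than for direct expression in cells. It is maintained in E. coli at high copy through a ColE1/pUC-type origin and selected with ampicillin via the β-lactamase gene and its native promoter. Short lacI, rop and bom fragments are backbone remnants with no evident function. SP6 and T7 phage promoters flank the cassette, and the SP6 site serves as a sequencing primer site.

The payload, cloned between BamHI and SpeI, consists of a promoterless 3xHA epitope tag coding sequence followed by an SV40 polyadenylation signal, then a human U6 RNA polymerase III promoter flanked by two loxP sites. No mammalian selection marker is present, consistent with the catalogue description of tagging "without selection". In the CRISPR-Cas12a-assisted PCR tagging approach, the cassette is amplified with two gene-specific oligos (termed M1 and M2). By the general logic of this method, the oligos add homology arms to the target locus, and one of them supplies a crRNA sequence placed downstream of the U6 promoter, so the PCR product itself directs cleavage near the end of the chosen gene. After integration, the endogenous gene is fused in frame to 3xHA at its C-terminus, remains under its own promoter, and is terminated by the SV40 poly(A) signal. The loxP sites would allow Cre-mediated removal of the U6 element after integration, although the record does not state this purpose. The two annotated sequence records (NGS and depositor) are the same length and show identical features, differing only in the numbering start point.
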