Addgene plasmid #120007: pMaCTag-28
Purpose: Template for C-terminal PCR tagging of mammalian genes (without selection) with 3xHA
Depositing lab: Michael Knop. Depositing organization: Universitaet Heidelberg. Publication: CRISPR-Cas12a-assisted PCR tagging of mammalian genes. Fueller J, Herbst K, Meurer M, Gubicza K, Kurtulmus B, Knopf JD, Kirrmaier D, Buchmuller BC, Pereira G, Lemberg MK, Knop M. J Cell Biol. 2020 Jun 1;219(6). pii: 151766. doi: 10.1083/jcb.201910210. PubMed 32406907.
Backbone
  Vector backbone: pFA6a
  Backbone size w/o insert (bp): 2412
  Vector type: PCR Template
Growth in bacteria
  Bacterial resistance: Ampicillin, 100 μg/mL
  Growth temperature: 37°C
  Growth strain: DH5alpha
  Copy number: High Copy
Gene/Insert
  Gene/Insert name: 3xHA
  Species: H. sapiens (human)
  Promoter: None
  Tag / fusion protein: 3xHA (C terminal on backbone)
  Cloning method: Restriction Enzyme; 5′ cloning site BamHI (not destroyed); 3′ cloning site SpeI (not destroyed)
  Sequencing primers: 5′ SP6; 3′ AAACCACAACTAGAATGCAGTG
Terms and licenses: Academic/Nonprofit Terms; Industry Terms: Not Available to Industry
Depositor comments: Template plasmid for C-terminal PCR tagging of mammalian genes. For M1 and M2 tagging oligo design please visit www.pcr-tagging.com Please visit https://www.biorxiv.org/content/early/2018/11/20/473876 for BioRxiv preprint
How to cite: pMaCTag-28 was a gift from Michael Knop (Addgene plasmid # 120007 ; http://n2t.net/addgene:120007 ; RRID:Addgene_120007)
